Addgene plasmid #211535: hLig4 guide1 in pX458
Purpose: sgRNA-1 against Lig4
Depositing lab: Agnel Sfeir. Depositing organization: Memorial Sloan-Kettering Cancer Center. Publication: RHINO directs MMEJ to repair DNA breaks in mitosis. Brambati A, Sacco O, Porcella S, Heyza J, Kareh M, Schmidt JC, Sfeir A. Science. 2023 Aug 11;381(6658):653-660. doi: 10.1126/science.adh3694. Epub 2023 Jul 13. PubMed 37440612.
Backbone
  Vector backbone: pX458
  Backbone size w/o insert (bp): 9272
  Total vector size (bp): 9292
  Vector type: Mammalian Expression, CRISPR
  Selectable markers: eGFP
Growth in bacteria
  Bacterial resistance: Ampicillin, 100 μg/mL
  Growth temperature: 37°C
  Growth strain: NEB Stable
  Copy number: Unknown
Gene/Insert
  Gene/Insert name: sgRNA hLig4
  gRNA/shRNA sequence: AAGATTCATCACCGCTTTGA
  Species: Synthetic
  Entrez Gene: LIG4 (a.k.a. LIG4S)
  Promoter: u6
  Cloning method: Unknown
  Sequencing primers: 5′ gactatcatatgcttaccgt
Terms and licenses: Academic/Nonprofit Terms; Industry Terms: Not Available to Industry
How to cite: hLig4 guide1 in pX458 was a gift from Agnel Sfeir (Addgene plasmid # 211535 ; http://n2t.net/addgene:211535 ; RRID:Addgene_211535)
