[The description below was written by a language model from this plasmid's Addgene catalogue record and pLannotate feature annotations shown in this document.]
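Description:
hLig4 guide1 in pX458 is an all-in-one mammalian CRISPR/Cas9 expression plasmid of about 9.3 kb, built on the pX458 backbone and carrying a single guide RNA directed against human LIG4, the gene for DNA ligase IV. It is propagated in bacteria through a high-copy ColE1/pUC-type origin and selected with ampicillin via the β-lactamase (AmpR) gene. An f1 phage origin is also present. The annotation also picks up a single AAV2 inverted terminal repeat and short bom and rop fragments, which appear to be backbone remnants. With only one ITR listed, nothing in the record suggests the plasmid is meant for AAV packaging.

The payload consists of two expression units. A human U6 RNA polymerase III promoter drives the roughly 20-nt LIG4-targeting spacer, which sits in the gap between the promoter and the Streptococcus pyogenes gRNA scaffold, producing a complete sgRNA. Downstream, a hybrid promoter made of the CMV enhancer, chicken β-actin promoter and a hybrid intron drives S. pyogenes Cas9. The annotation tool splits Cas9 into contiguous N- and C-terminal portions that together form the full coding sequence. Cas9 is followed by a nucleoplasmin nuclear localization signal and then EGFP, and the unit ends with a bGH polyadenylation signal. The element linking Cas9 to EGFP is not annotated in the feature table. EGFP is the listed selectable marker, so transfected cells can be identified or sorted by fluorescence rather than by drug selection.

The stated purpose is simply the first sgRNA against Lig4. This fits use in cutting and disrupting LIG4 in human cells, in connection with a study of microhomology-mediated end joining during mitosis.
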