Features (pLannotate 1.2.2; 19 found; start..end, strand, type, name):
      1..241     +  promoter       U6 promoter: RNA polymerase III promoter for human U6 snRNA
    271..346     +  misc_RNA       gRNA scaffold: guide RNA scaffold for the Streptococcus pyogenes CRISPR/Cas9 system
    353..396     +  misc_RNA       gRNA scaffold (fragment): guide RNA scaffold for the Streptococcus pyogenes CRISPR/Cas9 system
    443..728     +  enhancer       CMV enhancer: human cytomegalovirus immediate early enhancer; contains an 18-bp deletion relative to the standard CMV enhancer
    730..1007    +  promoter       chicken β-actin promoter: No description available
   1008..1235    +  intron         hybrid intron: hybrid between chicken β-actin (CBA) and minute virus of mice (MMV) introns (Gray et al., 2011)
   1373..2974    +  CDS            Cas9(N): N-terminal portion of Streptococcus pyogenes Cas9 (Zetsche et al., 2015)
   2975..5473    +  CDS            Cas9(C): C-terminal portion of Streptococcus pyogenes Cas9 (Zetsche et al., 2015)
   5474..5521    +  CDS            nucleoplasmin NLS: bipartite nuclear localization signal from nucleoplasmin
   5591..6304    +  CDS            EGFP: EGFP is a basic (constitutively fluorescent) green fluorescent protein published in 1996, derived from Aequorea victoria. It is reported to be a rapidly-maturing weak dimer with moderate acid sensitivity.
   6338..6449    +  polyA_signal   bGH poly(A) signal: bovine growth hormone polyadenylation signal
   6554..6694    +  repeat_region  AAV2 ITR: inverted terminal repeat of adeno-associated virus serotype 2 inverted
   6699..6750    -  misc_feature   bom (fragment): basis of mobility region from pBR322
   6769..7224    +  rep_origin     f1 ori (sequence partly withheld): f1 bacteriophage origin of replication; arrow indicates direction of (+) strand synthesis
   7225..7274    -  misc_feature   bom (fragment): basis of mobility region from pBR322
   7376..7411    -  CDS            rop (fragment): Rop protein, which maintains plasmids at low copy number; rop
   7506..7610    +  promoter       AmpR promoter: bla
   7611..8471    +  CDS            AmpR: β-lactamase; bla; confers resistance to ampicillin, carbenicillin, and related antibiotics
   8642..9230    +  rep_origin     ori: high-copy-number ColE1/pMB1/pBR322/pUC origin of replication
>Addgene plasmid #211535 | hLig4 guide1 in pX458 | addgene full sequence | sequence record 419868 | Addgene NGS Result
GAGGGCCTATTTCCCATGATTCCTTCATATTTGCATATACGATACAAGGCTGTTAGAGAGATAATTGGAA
TTAATTTGACTGTAAACACAAAGATATTAGTACAAAATACGTGACGTAGAAAGTAATAATTTCTTGGGTA
GTTTGCAGTTTTAAAATTATGTTTTAAAATGGACTATCATATGCTTACCGTAACTTGAAAGTATTTCGAT
TTCTTGGCTTTATATATCTTGTGGAAAGGACGAAACACCGAAGATTCATCACCGCTTTGAGTTTTAGAGC
TAGAAATAGCAAGTTAAAATAAGGCTAGTCCGTTATCAACTTGAAAAAGTGGCACCGAGTCGGTGCTTTT
TTGTTTTAGAGCTAGAAATAGCAAGTTAAAATAAGGCTAGTCCGTTTTTAGCGCGTGCGCCAATTCTGCA
GACAAATGGCTCTAGAGGTACCCGTTACATAACTTACGGTAAATGGCCCGCCTGGCTGACCGCCCAACGA
CCCCCGCCCATTGACGTCAATAGTAACGCCAATAGGGACTTTCCATTGACGTCAATGGGTGGAGTATTTA
CGGTAAACTGCCCACTTGGCAGTACATCAAGTGTATCATATGCCAAGTACGCCCCCTATTGACGTCAATG
ACGGTAAATGGCCCGCCTGGCATTGTGCCCAGTACATGACCTTATGGGACTTTCCTACTTGGCAGTACAT
CTACGTATTAGTCATCGCTATTACCATGGTCGAGGTGAGCCCCACGTTCTGCTTCACTCTCCCCATCTCC
CCCCCCTCCCCACCCCCAATTTTGTATTTATTTATTTTTTAATTATTTTGTGCAGCGATGGGGGCGGGGG
GGGGGGGGGGGCGCGCGCCGGGGGGGGGGGGGSGGGGSGGGGGGSGGGGSGGGGSGRGGSGGRGAGGKGC
GGCGGCAGCCAATCAGAGCGGCGCGCTCCGAAAGTTTCCTTTTATGGCGAGGCGGCGGCGGCGGCGGCCC
TATAAAAAGCGAAGCGCGCGGCGGGCGGGAGTCGCTGCGCGCTGCCTTCGCCCCGTGCCCCGCTCCGCCG
CCGCCTCGCGCCGCCCGCCCCGGCTCTGACTGACCGCGTTACTCCCACAGGTGAGCGGGCGGGACGGCCC
TTCTCCTCCGGGCTGTAATTAGCTGAGCAAGAGGTAAGGGTTTAAGGGATGGTTGGTTGGTGGGGTATTA
ATGTTTAATTACCTGGAGCACCTGCCTGAAATCACTTTTTTTCAGGTTGGACCGGTGCCACCATGGACTA
TAAGGACCACGACGGAGACTACAAGGATCATGATATTGATTACAAAGACGATGACGATAAGATGGCCCCA
AAGAAGAAGCGGAAGGTCGGTATCCACGGAGTCCCAGCAGCCGACAAGAAGTACAGCATCGGCCTGGACA
TCGGCACCAACTCTGTGGGCTGGGCCGTGATCACCGACGAGTACAAGGTGCCCAGCAAGAAATTCAAGGT
GCTGGGCAACACCGACCGGCACAGCATCAAGAAGAACCTGATCGGAGCCCTGCTGTTCGACAGCGGCGAA
ACAGCCGAGGCCACCCGGCTGAAGAGAACCGCCAGAAGAAGATACACCAGACGGAAGAACCGGATCTGCT
ATCTGCAAGAGATCTTCAGCAACGAGATGGCCAAGGTGGACGACAGCTTCTTCCACAGACTGGAAGAGTC
CTTCCTGGTGGAAGAGGATAAGAAGCACGAGCGGCACCCCATCTTCGGCAACATCGTGGACGAGGTGGCC
TACCACGAGAAGTACCCCACCATCTACCACCTGAGAAAGAAACTGGTGGACAGCACCGACAAGGCCGACC
TGCGGCTGATCTATCTGGCCCTGGCCCACATGATCAAGTTCCGGGGCCACTTCCTGATCGAGGGCGACCT
GAACCCCGACAACAGCGACGTGGACAAGCTGTTCATCCAGCTGGTGCAGACCTACAACCAGCTGTTCGAG
GAAAACCCCATCAACGCCAGCGGCGTGGACGCCAAGGCCATCCTGTCTGCCAGACTGAGCAAGAGCAGAC
GGCTGGAAAATCTGATCGCCCAGCTGCCCGGCGAGAAGAAGAATGGCCTGTTCGGAAACCTGATTGCCCT
GAGCCTGGGCCTGACCCCCAACTTCAAGAGCAACTTCGACCTGGCCGAGGATGCCAAACTGCAGCTGAGC
AAGGACACCTACGACGACGACCTGGACAACCTGCTGGCCCAGATCGGCGACCAGTACGCCGACCTGTTTC
TGGCCGCCAAGAACCTGTCCGACGCCATCCTGCTGAGCGACATCCTGAGAGTGAACACCGAGATCACCAA
GGCCCCCCTGAGCGCCTCTATGATCAAGAGATACGACGAGCACCACCAGGACCTGACCCTGCTGAAAGCT
CTCGTGCGGCAGCAGCTGCCTGAGAAGTACAAAGAGATTTTCTTCGACCAGAGCAAGAACGGCTACGCCG
GCTACATTGACGGCGGAGCCAGCCAGGAAGAGTTCTACAAGTTCATCAAGCCCATCCTGGAAAAGATGGA
CGGCACCGAGGAACTGCTCGTGAAGCTGAACAGAGAGGACCTGCTGCGGAAGCAGCGGACCTTCGACAAC
GGCAGCATCCCCCACCAGATCCACCTGGGAGAGCTGCACGCCATTCTGCGGCGGCAGGAAGATTTTTACC
CATTCCTGAAGGACAACCGGGAAAAGATCGAGAAGATCCTGACCTTCCGCATCCCCTACTACGTGGGCCC
TCTGGCCAGGGGAAACAGCAGATTCGCCTGGATGACCAGAAAGAGCGAGGAAACCATCACCCCCTGGAAC
TTCGAGGAAGTGGTGGACAAGGGCGCTTCCGCCCAGAGCTTCATCGAGCGGATGACCAACTTCGATAAGA
ACCTGCCCAACGAGAAGGTGCTGCCCAAGCACAGCCTGCTGTACGAGTACTTCACCGTGTATAACGAGCT
GACCAAAGTGAAATACGTGACCGAGGGAATGAGAAAGCCCGCCTTCCTGAGCGGCGAGCAGAAAAAGGCC
ATCGTGGACCTGCTGTTCAAGACCAACCGGAAAGTGACCGTGAAGCAGCTGAAAGAGGACTACTTCAAGA
AAATCGAGTGCTTCGACTCCGTGGAAATCTCCGGCGTGGAAGATCGGTTCAACGCCTCCCTGGGCACATA
CCACGATCTGCTGAAAATTATCAAGGACAAGGACTTCCTGGACAATGAGGAAAACGAGGACATTCTGGAA
GATATCGTGCTGACCCTGACACTGTTTGAGGACAGAGAGATGATCGAGGAACGGCTGAAAACCTATGCCC
ACCTGTTCGACGACAAAGTGATGAAGCAGCTGAAGCGGCGGAGATACACCGGCTGGGGCAGGCTGAGCCG
GAAGCTGATCAACGGCATCCGGGACAAGCAGTCCGGCAAGACAATCCTGGATTTCCTGAAGTCCGACGGC
TTCGCCAACAGAAACTTCATGCAGCTGATCCACGACGACAGCCTGACCTTTAAAGAGGACATCCAGAAAG
CCCAGGTGTCCGGCCAGGGCGATAGCCTGCACGAGCACATTGCCAATCTGGCCGGCAGCCCCGCCATTAA
GAAGGGCATCCTGCAGACAGTGAAGGTGGTGGACGAGCTCGTGAAAGTGATGGGCCGGCACAAGCCCGAG
AACATCGTGATCGAAATGGCCAGAGAGAACCAGACCACCCAGAAGGGACAGAAGAACAGCCGCGAGAGAA
TGAAGCGGATCGAAGAGGGCATCAAAGAGCTGGGCAGCCAGATCCTGAAAGAACACCCCGTGGAAAACAC
CCAGCTGCAGAACGAGAAGCTGTACCTGTACTACCTGCAGAATGGGCGGGATATGTACGTGGACCAGGAA
CTGGACATCAACCGGCTGTCCGACTACGATGTGGACCATATCGTGCCTCAGAGCTTTCTGAAGGACGACT
CCATCGACAACAAGGTGCTGACCAGAAGCGACAAGAACCGGGGCAAGAGCGACAACGTGCCCTCCGAAGA
GGTCGTGAAGAAGATGAAGAACTACTGGCGGCAGCTGCTGAACGCCAAGCTGATTACCCAGAGAAAGTTC
GACAATCTGACCAAGGCCGAGAGAGGCGGCCTGAGCGAACTGGATAAGGCCGGCTTCATCAAGAGACAGC
TGGTGGAAACCCGGCAGATCACAAAGCACGTGGCACAGATCCTGGACTCCCGGATGAACACTAAGTACGA
CGAGAATGACAAGCTGATCCGGGAAGTGAAAGTGATCACCCTGAAGTCCAAGCTGGTGTCCGATTTCCGG
AAGGATTTCCAGTTTTACAAAGTGCGCGAGATCAACAACTACCACCACGCCCACGACGCCTACCTGAACG
CCGTCGTGGGAACCGCCCTGATCAAAAAGTACCCTAAGCTGGAAAGCGAGTTCGTGTACGGCGACTACAA
GGTGTACGACGTGCGGAAGATGATCGCCAAGAGCGAGCAGGAAATCGGCAAGGCTACCGCCAAGTACTTC
TTCTACAGCAACATCATGAACTTTTTCAAGACCGAGATTACCCTGGCCAACGGCGAGATCCGGAAGCGGC
CTCTGATCGAGACAAACGGCGAAACCGGGGAGATCGTGTGGGATAAGGGCCGGGATTTTGCCACCGTGCG
GAAAGTGCTGAGCATGCCCCAAGTGAATATCGTGAAAAAGACCGAGGTGCAGACAGGCGGCTTCAGCAAA
GAGTCTATCCTGCCCAAGAGGAACAGCGATAAGCTGATCGCCAGAAAGAAGGACTGGGACCCTAAGAAGT
ACGGCGGCTTCGACAGCCCCACCGTGGCCTATTCTGTGCTGGTGGTGGCCAAAGTGGAAAAGGGCAAGTC
CAAGAAACTGAAGAGTGTGAAAGAGCTGCTGGGGATCACCATCATGGAAAGAAGCAGCTTCGAGAAGAAT
CCCATCGACTTTCTGGAAGCCAAGGGCTACAAAGAAGTGAAAAAGGACCTGATCATCAAGCTGCCTAAGT
ACTCCCTGTTCGAGCTGGAAAACGGCCGGAAGAGAATGCTGGCCTCTGCCGGCGAACTGCAGAAGGGAAA
CGAACTGGCCCTGCCCTCCAAATATGTGAACTTCCTGTACCTGGCCAGCCACTATGAGAAGCTGAAGGGC
TCCCCCGAGGATAATGAGCAGAAACAGCTGTTTGTGGAACAGCACAAGCACTACCTGGACGAGATCATCG
AGCAGATCAGCGAGTTCTCCAAGAGAGTGATCCTGGCCGACGCTAATCTGGACAAAGTGCTGTCCGCCTA
CAACAAGCACCGGGATAAGCCCATCAGAGAGCAGGCCGAGAATATCATCCACCTGTTTACCCTGACCAAT
CTGGGAGCCCCTGCCGCCTTCAAGTACTTTGACACCACCATCGACCGGAAGAGGTACACCAGCACCAAAG
AGGTGCTGGACGCCACCCTGATCCACCAGAGCATCACCGGCCTGTACGAGACACGGATCGACCTGTCTCA
GCTGGGAGGCGACAAAAGGCCGGCGGCCACGAAAAAGGCCGGCCAGGCAAAAAAGAAAAAGGAATTCGGC
AGTGGAGAGGGCAGAGGAAGTCTGCTAACATGCGGTGACGTCGAGGAGAATCCTGGCCCAGTGAGCAAGG
GCGAGGAGCTGTTCACCGGGGTGGTGCCCATCCTGGTCGAGCTGGACGGCGACGTAAACGGCCACAAGTT
CAGCGTGTCCGGCGAGGGCGAGGGCGATGCCACCTACGGCAAGCTGACCCTGAAGTTCATCTGCACCACC
GGCAAGCTGCCCGTGCCCTGGCCCACCCTCGTGACCACCCTGACCTACGGCGTGCAGTGCTTCAGCCGCT
ACCCCGACCACATGAAGCAGCACGACTTCTTCAAGTCCGCCATGCCCGAAGGCTACGTCCAGGAGCGCAC
CATCTTCTTCAAGGACGACGGCAACTACAAGACCCGCGCCGAGGTGAAGTTCGAGGGCGACACCCTGGTG
AACCGCATCGAGCTGAAGGGCATCGACTTCAAGGAGGACGGCAACATCCTGGGGCACAAGCTGGAGTACA
ACTACAACAGCCACAACGTCTATATCATGGCCGACAAGCAGAAGAACGGCATCAAGGTGAACTTCAAGAT
CCGCCACAACATCGAGGACGGCAGCGTGCAGCTCGCCGACCACTACCAGCAGAACACCCCCATCGGCGAC
GGCCCCGTGCTGCTGCCCGACAACCACTACCTGAGCACCCAGTCCGCCCTGAGCAAAGACCCCAACGAGA
AGCGCGATCACATGGTCCTGCTGGAGTTCGTGACCGCCGCCGGGATCACTCTCGGCATGGACGAGCTGTA
CAAGGAATTCTAACTAGAGCTCGCTGATCAGCCTCGACTGTGCCTTCTAGTTGCCAGCCATCTGTTGTTT
GCCCCTCCCCCGTGCCTTCCTTGACCCTGGAAGGTGCCACTCCCACTGTCCTTTCCTAATAAAATGAGGA
AATTGCATCGCATTGTCTGAGTAGGTGTCATTCTATTCTGGGGGGTGGGGTGGGGCAGGACAGCAAGGGG
GAGGATTGGGAAGAGAATAGCAGGCATGCTGGGGAGCGGCCGCAGGAACCCCTAGTGATGGAGTTGGCCA
CTCCCTCTCTGCGCGCTCGCTCGCTCACTGAGGCCGGGCGACCAAAGGTCGCCCGACGCCCGGGCTTTGC
CCGGGCGGCCTCAGTGAGCGAGCGAGCGCGCAGCTGCCTGCAGGGGCGCCTGATGCGGTATTTTCTCCTT
ACGCATCTGTGCGGTATTTCACACCGCATA
[95 nt withheld, positions 6751-6845]
T
[46 nt withheld, positions 6847-6892]
C
[141 nt withheld, positions 6894-7034]
CCTTTGACGTTGGAGTCCACGTTCTTT
[37 nt withheld, positions 7062-7098]
ACTCTATCTCGGGCTATTCTTTTGATTTATAAGGGATTTTGCCGATTTCGGTCTATTGGTTAAAAAATGA
GCTGATTTAACAAAAATTTAACGCGAATTTTAACAAAATATTAACGTTTACAATTTTATGGTGCACTCTC
AGTACAATCTGCTCTGATGCCGCATAGTTAAGCCAGCCCCGACACCCGCCAACACCCGCTGACGCGCCCT
GACGGGCTTGTCTGCTCCCGGCATCCGCTTACAGACAAGCTGTGACCGTCTCCGGGAGCTGCATGTGTCA
GAGGTTTTCACCGTCATCACCGAAACGCGCGAGACGAAAGGGCCTCGTGATACGCCTATTTTTATAGGTT
AATGTCATGATAATAATGGTTTCTTAGACGTCAGGTGGCACTTTTCGGGGAAATGTGCGCGGAACCCCTA
TTTGTTTATTTTTCTAAATACATTCAAATATGTATCCGCTCATGAGACAATAACCCTGATAAATGCTTCA
ATAATATTGAAAAAGGAAGAGTATGAGTATTCAACATTTCCGTGTCGCCCTTATTCCCTTTTTTGCGGCA
TTTTGCCTTCCTGTTTTTGCTCACCCAGAAACGCTGGTGAAAGTAAAAGATGCTGAAGATCAGTTGGGTG
CACGAGTGGGTTACATCGAACTGGATCTCAACAGCGGTAAGATCCTTGAGAGTTTTCGCCCCGAAGAACG
TTTTCCAATGATGAGCACTTTTAAAGTTCTGCTATGTGGCGCGGTATTATCCCGTATTGACGCCGGGCAA
GAGCAACTCGGTCGCCGCATACACTATTCTCAGAATGACTTGGTTGAGTACTCACCAGTCACAGAAAAGC
ATCTTACGGATGGCATGACAGTAAGAGAATTATGCAGTGCTGCCATAACCATGAGTGATAACACTGCGGC
CAACTTACTTCTGACAACGATCGGAGGACCGAAGGAGCTAACCGCTTTTTTGCACAACATGGGGGATCAT
GTAACTCGCCTTGATCGTTGGGAACCGGAGCTGAATGAAGCCATACCAAACGACGAGCGTGACACCACGA
TGCCTGTAGCAATGGCAACAACGTTGCGCAAACTATTAACTGGCGAACTACTTACTCTAGCTTCCCGGCA
ACAATTAATAGACTGGATGGAGGCGGATAAAGTTGCAGGACCACTTCTGCGCTCGGCCCTTCCGGCTGGC
TGGTTTATTGCTGATAAATCTGGAGCCGGTGAGCGTGGAAGCCGCGGTATCATTGCAGCACTGGGGCCAG
ATGGTAAGCCCTCCCGTATCGTAGTTATCTACACGACGGGGAGTCAGGCAACTATGGATGAACGAAATAG
ACAGATCGCTGAGATAGGTGCCTCACTGATTAAGCATTGGTAACTGTCAGACCAAGTTTACTCATATATA
CTTTAGATTGATTTAAAACTTCATTTTTAATTTAAAAGGATCTAGGTGAAGATCCTTTTTGATAATCTCA
TGACCAAAATCCCTTAACGTGAGTTTTCGTTCCACTGAGCGTCAGACCCCGTAGAAAAGATCAAAGGATC
TTCTTGAGATCCTTTTTTTCTGCGCGTAATCTGCTGCTTGCAAACAAAAAAACCACCGCTACCAGCGGTG
GTTTGTTTGCCGGATCAAGAGCTACCAACTCTTTTTCCGAAGGTAACTGGCTTCAGCAGAGCGCAGATAC
CAAATACTGTTCTTCTAGTGTAGCCGTAGTTAGGCCACCACTTCAAGAACTCTGTAGCACCGCCTACATA
CCTCGCTCTGCTAATCCTGTTACCAGTGGCTGCTGCCAGTGGCGATAAGTCGTGTCTTACCGGGTTGGAC
TCAAGACGATAGTTACCGGATAAGGCGCAGCGGTCGGGCTGAACGGGGGGTTCGTGCACACAGCCCAGCT
TGGAGCGAACGACCTACACCGAACTGAGATACCTACAGCGTGAGCTATGAGAAAGCGCCACGCTTCCCGA
AGGGAGAAAGGCGGACAGGTATCCGGTAAGCGGCAGGGTCGGAACAGGAGAGCGCACGAGGGAGCTTCCA
GGGGGAAACGCCTGGTATCTTTATAGTCCTGTCGGGTTTCGCCACCTCTGACTTGAGCGTCGATTTTTGT
GATGCTCGTCAGGGGGGCGGAGCCTATGGAAAAACGCCAGCAACGCGGCCTTTTTACGGTTCCTGGCCTT
TTGCTGGCCTTTTGCTCACATGT
